Addgene plasmid #1788: HA-FOXO3a TM
Depositing lab: Michael Greenberg. Depositing organization: Boston Children's Hospital. Publication: Akt promotes cell survival by phosphorylating and inhibiting a Forkhead transcription factor. Brunet A, Bonni A, Zigmond MJ, Lin MZ, Juo P, Hu LS, Anderson MJ, Arden KC, Blenis J, Greenberg ME. Cell 1999 Mar 19;96(6):857-68. 10.1016/S0092-8674(00)80595-4 PubMed 10102273.
Backbone
  Vector backbone: pECE
  Backbone size w/o insert (bp): 2933
  Vector type: Mammalian Expression
Growth in bacteria
  Bacterial resistance: Ampicillin, 100 μg/mL
  Growth temperature: 37°C
  Growth strain: DH5alpha
  Copy number: High Copy
Gene/Insert
  Gene/Insert name: FOXO3a (alt names: FKHRL1; forkhead family)
  Species: H. sapiens (human)
  Insert size (bp): 2038
  Mutation: T32A, S253A, S315A (no longer detectably phosphorylated by Akt)
  Entrez Gene: FOXO3 (a.k.a. AF6q21, FKHRL1, FKHRL1P2, FOXO2, FOXO3A)
  Tag / fusion protein: HA (YDVPDYASL) (N terminal on insert)
  Cloning method: Restriction Enzyme; 5′ cloning site HindIII (not destroyed); 3′ cloning site XbaI (not destroyed)
  Sequencing primers: 5′ SV40pro-F; 3′ SV40pA-R
Terms and licenses: Academic/Nonprofit Terms; Industry Terms: Not Available to Industry
Depositor comments: See HA-FOXO3a WT for wild-type sequence and map.
How to cite: HA-FOXO3a TM was a gift from Michael Greenberg (Addgene plasmid # 1788 ; http://n2t.net/addgene:1788 ; RRID:Addgene_1788)
