[The description below was written by a language model from this plasmid's Addgene catalogue record and pLannotate feature annotations shown in this document.]
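Description:
HA-FOXO3a TM is a mammalian expression plasmid built on the small pECE backbone and carrying a triple-mutant form of the human forkhead transcription factor FOXO3 (also called FOXO3a or FKHRL1). The sequenced plasmid is about 4.95 kb. It is propagated in E. coli through a high-copy ColE1/pUC-type origin and selected with ampicillin via the β-lactamase gene and its native promoter. Short fragments of a tetracycline resistance gene and the pBR322 bom region are also annotated; these look like nonfunctional remnants of the backbone's pBR322 ancestry. No mammalian selection marker is annotated, which suits the plasmid mainly to transient transfection.

The roughly 2 kb FOXO3 coding sequence was cloned between HindIII and XbaI sites and carries an N-terminal HA epitope tag for detection or immunoprecipitation, although the tag itself is not separately annotated in the feature table. Transcription is driven by the SV40 enhancer and early promoter, and it terminates at an SV40 polyadenylation signal. A short large T antigen fragment lies just upstream of that signal and is probably part of the same SV40-derived 3′ region.

The "TM" designation refers to three alanine substitutions, T32A, S253A and S315A. According to the record, the resulting protein is no longer detectably phosphorylated by Akt. Because Akt phosphorylation normally inhibits this factor, the mutant is generally used as an Akt-insensitive, constitutively active FOXO3, for example to study how survival signalling controls forkhead-dependent transcription and cell death. A matching wild-type HA-FOXO3a construct is noted as the reference for comparison.
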