Features (pLannotate 1.2.2; 10 found; start..end, strand, type, name):
    234..822     -  rep_origin     ori: high-copy-number ColE1/pMB1/pBR322/pUC origin of replication
    993..1853    -  CDS            AmpR: β-lactamase; bla; confers resistance to ampicillin, carbenicillin, and related antibiotics
   1854..1958    -  promoter       AmpR promoter: bla
   1990..2323    +  promoter       SV40 promoter: SV40 enhancer and early promoter
   2387..4402    +  CDS            FOXO3: FOXO3_HUMAN - Also known as FKHRL1 From Homo sapiens (Human).
   4407..4424    -  misc_feature   MCS (fragment): pBluescript multiple cloning site
   4431..4516    +  CDS            large T antigen (fragment): large T antigen from SV40 (simian virus 40)
   4539..4673    +  polyA_signal   SV40 poly(A) signal: SV40 polyadenylation signal
   4668..4949    +  CDS            TcR (fragment): tetracycline efflux protein; tet; confers resistance to tetracycline
   4949..48      +  misc_feature   bom (fragment) (across the origin): basis of mobility region from pBR322
>Addgene plasmid #1788 | HA-FOXO3a TM | addgene full sequence | sequence record 166233 | Addgene NGS Result
CGGTGTGAAATACCGCACAGATGCGTAAGGAGAAAATACCGCATCAGGCGCTCTTCCGCTTCCTCGCTCA
CTGACTCGCTGCGCTCGGTCGTTCGGCTGCGGCGAGCGGTATCAGCTCACTCAAAGGCGGTAATACGGTT
ATCCACAGAATCAGGGGATAACGCAGGAAAGAACATGTGAGCAAAAGGCCAGCAAAAGGCCAGGAACCGT
AAAAAGGCCGCGTTGCTGGCGTTTTTCCATAGGCTCCGCCCCCCTGACGAGCATCACAAAAATCGACGCT
CAAGTCAGAGGTGGCGAAACCCGACAGGACTATAAAGATACCAGGCGTTTCCCCCTGGAAGCTCCCTCGT
GCGCTCTCCTGTTCCGACCCTGCCGCTTACCGGATACCTGTCCGCCTTTCTCCCTTCGGGAAGCGTGGCG
CTTTCTCATAGCTCACGCTGTAGGTATCTCAGTTCGGTGTAGGTCGTTCGCTCCAAGCTGGGCTGTGTGC
ACGAACCCCCCGTTCAGCCCGACCGCTGCGCCTTATCCGGTAACTATCGTCTTGAGTCCAACCCGGTAAG
ACACGACTTATCGCCACTGGCAGCAGCCACTGGTAACAGGATTAGCAGAGCGAGGTATGTAGGCGGTGCT
ACAGAGTTCTTGAAGTGGTGGCCTAACTACGGCTACACTAGAAGGACAGTATTTGGTATCTGCGCTCTGC
TGAAGCCAGTTACCTTCGGAAAAAGAGTTGGTAGCTCTTGATCCGGCAAACAAACCACCGCTGGTAGCGG
TGGTTTTTTTGTTTGCAAGCAGCAGATTACGCGCAGAAAAAAAGGATCTCAAGAAGATCCTTTGATCTTT
TCTACGGGGTCTGACGCTCAGTGGAACGAAAACTCACGTTAAGGGATTTTGGTCATGAGATTATCAAAAA
GGATCTTCACCTAGATCCTTTTAAATTAAAAATGAAGTTTTAAATCAATCTAAAGTATATATGAGTAAAC
TTGGTCTGACAGTTACCAATGCTTAATCAGTGAGGCACCTATCTCAGCGATCTGTCTATTTCGTTCATCC
ATAGTTGCCTGACTCCCCGTCGTGTAGATAACTACGATACGGGAGGGCTTACCATCTGGCCCCAGTGCTG
CAATGATACCGCGAGACCCACGCTCACCGGCTCCAGATTTATCAGCAATAAACCAGCCAGCCGGAAGGGC
CGAGCGCAGAAGTGGTCCTGCAACTTTATCCGCCTCCATCCAGTCTATTAATTGTTGCCGGGAAGCTAGA
GTAAGTAGTTCGCCAGTTAATAGTTTGCGCAACGTTGTTGCCATTGCTGCAGGCATCGTGGTGTCACGCT
CGTCGTTTGGTATGGCTTCATTCAGCTCCGGTTCCCAACGATCAAGGCGAGTTACATGATCCCCCATGTT
GTGCAAAAAAGCGGTTAGCTCCTTCGGTCCTCCGATCGTTGTCAGAAGTAAGTTGGCCGCAGTGTTATCA
CTCATGGTTATGGCAGCACTGCATAATTCTCTTACTGTCATGCCATCCGTAAGATGCTTTTCTGTGACTG
GTGAGTACTCAACCAAGTCATTCTGAGAATAGTGTATGCGGCGACCGAGTTGCTCTTGCCCGGCGTCAAC
ACGGGATAATACCGCGCCACATAGCAGAACTTTAAAAGTGCTCATCATTGGAAAACGTTCTTCGGGGCGA
AAACTCTCAAGGATCTTACCGCTGTTGAGATCCAGTTCGATGTAACCCACTCGTGCACCCAACTGATCTT
CAGCATCTTTTACTTTCACCAGCGTTTCTGGGTGAGCAAAAACAGGAAGGCAAAATGCCGCAAAAAAGGG
AATAAGGGCGACACGGAAATGTTGAATACTCATACTCTTCCTTTTTCAATATTATTGAAGCATTTATCAG
GGTTATTGTCTCATGAGCGGATACATATTTGAATGTATTTAGAAAAATAAACAAATAGGGGTTCCGCGCA
CATTTCCCCGAAAAGTGCCACCTGACCTTCTGAGGCGGAAAGAACCAGCTGTGGAATGTGTGTCAGTTAG
GGTGTGGAAAGTCCCCAGGCTCCCCAGCAGGCAGAAGTATGCAAAGCATGCATCTCAATTAGTCAGCAAG
GAAAGTCCCCAGGCTCCCCAGCAGGCAGAAGTATGCAAAGCATGCATCTCAATTAGTCAGCAACCATAGT
CCCGCCCCTAACTCCGCCCATCCCGCCCCTAACTCCGCCCAGTTCCGCCCATTCTCCGCCCCATGGCTGA
CTAATTTTTTTTATTTATGCAGAGGCCGAGGCCGCCTCGGCCTCTGAGCTATTCCAGAAGTAGTGAAGAG
GCTTTTTTGGAGGAGATCTAAGCTTGCCGCCACCATGTATGATGTTCCTGATTATGCTAGCCTCCCGGGG
AATTCGGCAGAGGCACCGGCTTCCCCGGCCCCGCTCTCTCCGCTCGAAGTGGAGCTGGACCCGGAGTTCG
AGCCCCAGAGCCGTCCGCGATCCTGTGCGTGGCCCCTGCAAAGGCCGGAGCTCCAAGCGAGCCCTGCCAA
GCCCTCGGGGGAGACGGCCGCTGACTCCATGATCCCCGAGGAGGAGGACGATGAAGACGACGAGGACGGC
GGGGGACGGGCCGGCTCGGCCATGGCGATCGGCGGCGGCGGCGGGAGCGGCACGCTGGGCTCCGGGCTGC
TCCTTGAGGACTCGGCCCGGGTGCTGGCACCCGGAGGGCAAGACCCCGGGTCTGGGCCAGCCACCGCGGC
GGGCGGGCTGAGCGGGGGTACACAGGCGCTGCTGCAGCCTCAGCAACCGCTGCCACCGCCGCAGCCGGGG
GCGGCTGGGGGCTCCGGGCAGCCGAGGAAATGTTCGTCGCGGCGGAACGCCTGGGGAAACCTGTCCTACG
CGGACCTGATCACCCGCGCCATCGAGAGCTCCCCGGACAAACGGCTCACTCTGTCCCAGATCTACGAGTG
GATGGTGCGTTGCGTGCCCTACTTCAAGGATAAGGGCGACAGCAACAGCTCTGCCGGCTGGAAGAACTCC
ATCCGGCACAACCTGTCACTGCATAGTCGATTCATGCGGGTCCAGAATGAGGGAACTGGCAAGAGCTCTT
GGTGGATCATCAACCCTGATGGGGGGAAGAGCGGAAAAGCCCCCCGGCGGCGGGCTGTCGCAATGGACAA
TAGCAACAAGTATACCAAGAGCCGTGGCCGCGCAGCCAAGAAGAAGGCAGCCCTGCAGACAGCCCCCGAA
TCAGCTGACGACAGTCCCTCCCAGCTCTCCAAGTGGCCTGGCAGCCCCACGTCACGCAGCAGTGATGAGC
TGGATGCGTGGACGGACTTCCGTTCACGCACCAATGCTAACGCCAGCACAGTCAGTGGCCGCCTGTCGCC
CATCATGGCAAGCACAGAGTTGGATGAAGTCCAGGACGATGATGCGCCTCTCTCGCCCATGCTCTACAGC
AGCTCAGCCAGCCTGTCACCTTCAGTAAGCAAGCCGTGCACGGTGGAACTGCCACGGCTGACTGATATGG
CAGGCACCATGAATCTGAATGATGGGCTGACTGAAAACCTCATGGACGACCTGCTGGATAACATCACGCT
CCCGCCATCCCAGCCATCGCCCACTGGGGGACTCATGCAGCGGAGCTCTAGCTTCCCGTATACCACCAAG
GGCTCGGGCCTGGGCTCCCCAACCAGCTCCTTTAACAGCACGGTGTTCGGACCTTCATCTCTGAACTCCC
TACGCCAGTCTCCCATGCAGACCATCCAAGAGAACAAGCCAGCTACCTTCTCTTCCATGTCACACTATGG
TAACCAGACACTCCAGGACCTGCTCACTTCGGACTCACTTAGCCACAGCGATGTCATGATGACACAGTCG
GACCCCTTGATGTCTCAGGCCAGCACCGCTGTGTCTGCCCAGAATTCCCGCCGGAACGTGATGCTTCGCA
ATGATCCGATGATGTCCTTTGCTGCCCAGCCTAACCAGGGAAGTTTGGTCAATCAGAACTTGCTCCACCA
CCAGCACCAAACCCAGGGCGCTCTTGGTGGCAGCCGTGCCTTGTCGAATTCTGTCAGCAACATGGGCTTG
AGTGAGTCCAGCAGCCTTGGGTCAGCCAAACACCAGCAGCAGTCTCCTGTCAGCCAGTCTATGCAAACCC
TCTCGGACTCTCTCTCAGGCTCCTCCTTGTACTCAACTAGTGCAAACCTGCCCGTCATGGGCCATGAGAA
GTTCCCCAGCGACTTGGACCTGGACATGTTCAATGGGAGCTTGGAATGTGACATGGAGTCCATTATCCGT
AGTGAACTCATGGATGCTGATGGGTTGGATTTTAACTTTGATTCCCTCATCTCCACACAGAATGTTGTTG
GTTTGAACGTGGGGAACTTCACTGGTGCTAAGCAGGCCTCATCTCAGAGCTGGGTGCCAGGCTGAAGGAT
CCACTAGTTCTAGATAAGTAATGATCATAATCAGCCATATCACATCTGTAGAGGTTTTACTTGCTTTAAA
AAACCTCCCACACCTCCCCCTGAACCTGAAACATAAAATGAATGCAATTGTTGTTGTTAACTTGTTTATT
GCAGCTTATAATGGTTACAAATAAAGCAATAGCATCACAAATTTCACAAATAAAGCATTTTTTTCACTGC
ATTCTAGTTGTGGTTTGTCCAAACTCATCAATGTATCTTATCATGTCTGGATCCTCTACGCCGGACGCAT
CGTGGCCGGCATCACCGGCGCCACAGGTGCGGTTGCTGGCGCCTATATCGCCGACATCACCGATGGGGAA
GATCGGGCTCGCCACTTCGGGCTCATGAGCGCTTGTTTCGGCGTGGGTATGGTGGCAGGCCCCGTGGCCG
GGGGACTGTTGGGCGCCATCTCCTTGCATGCACCATTCCTTGCGGCGGCGGTGCTCAACGGCCTCAACCT
ACTACTGGGCTGCTTCCTAATGCAGGAGTCGCATAAGGGAGAGCGTCGATATG
