>Addgene plasmid #1788 | HA-FOXO3a TM | addgene partial sequence | sequence record 56016 | SV40pro-F 5'-TATTTATGCAGAGGCCGAGG-3'
GTAGTGAAGAGGCTTTTTTGGAGGAGATCTAAGCTTGCCGCCACCATGTATGATGTTCCTGATTATGCTA
GCCTCCCGGGGAATTCGGCAGAGGCACCGGCTTCCCCGGCCCCGCTCTCTCCGCTCGAAGTGGAGCTGGA
CCCGGAGTTCGAGCCCCAGAGCCGTCCGCGATCCTGTGCGTGGCCCCTGCAAAGGCCGGAGCTCCAAGCG
AGCCCTGCCAAGCCCTCGGGGGAGACGGCCGCTGACTCCATGATCCCCGAGGAGGAGGACGATGAAGACG
ACGAGGACGGCGGGGGACGGGCCGGCTCGGCCATGGCGATCGGCGGCGGCGGCGGGAGCGGCACGCTGGG
CTCCGGGCTGCTCCTTGAGGACTCGGCCCGGGTGCTGGCACCCGGAGGGCAAGACCCCGGGTCTGGGCCA
GCCACCGCGGCGGGCGGGCTGAGCGGGGGTACACAGGCGCTGCTGCAGCCTCAGCAACCGCTGCCACCGC
CGCAGCCGGGGGCGGCTGGGGGCTCCGGGCAGCCGAGGAAATGTTCGTCGCGGCGGAACGCCTGGGGAAA
CCTGTCCTACGCGGACCTGATCACCCGCGCCATCGAGAGCTCCCCGGACAAACGGCTCACTCTGTCCCAG
ATCTACGAGTGGATGGTGCGTTGCGTGCCCTACTTCAAGGATAAGGGCGACAGCAACAGCTCTGCCGGCT
GGAAGAACTCCATCCGGCACAACCTGTCACTGCATAGTCGATTCATGCGGGTCCAGAATGAGGGAACTGG
CAAGAGCTCTTGGTGGATCATCAACCCTGATGGGGGGAAGAGCGGAAAAGCCCCCCGGCGGCGGGCTGTC
GCAATGGACAATAGCAACAAGTATACCAAGAGCCGTGGCCGCGCAGCCAAGAAGAAGGCAGCCCTGCAGA
CAGCCCCCGAATCAGCTGACGACAGTCCCTCCCAGCTCTCCAAGTGGCCTGGCA
