>Addgene plasmid #1788 | HA-FOXO3a TM | addgene partial sequence | sequence record 56234 | FOXOend  5'-AATGAGGGAACTGGCAAGAG-3'
CCTGATGGGGGGAAGAGCGGAAAAGCCCCCCGGCGGCGGGCTGTCGCAATGGACAATAGCAACAAGTATA
CCAAGAGCCGTGGCCGCGCAGCCAAGAAGAAGGCAGCCCTGCAGACAGCCCCCGAATCAGCTGACGACAG
TCCCTCCCAGCTCTCCAAGTGGCCTGGCAGCCCCACGTCACGCAGCAGTGATGAGCTGGATGCGTGGACG
GACTTCCGTTCACGCACCAATGCTAACGCCAGCACAGTCAGTGGCCGCCTGTCGCCCATCATGGCAAGCA
CAGAGTTGGATGAAGTCCAGGACGATGATGCGCCTCTCTCGCCCATGCTCTACAGCAGCTCAGCCAGCCT
GTCACCTTCAGTAAGCAAGCCGTGCACGGTGGAACTGCCACGGCTGACTGATATGGCAGGCACCATGAAT
CTGAATGATGGGCTGACTGAAAACCTCATGGACGACCTGCTGGATAACATCACGCTCCCGCCATCCCAGC
CATCGCCCACTGGGGGACTCATGCAGCGGAGCTCTAGCTTCCCGTATACCACCAAGGGCTCGGGCCTGGG
CTCCCCAACCAGCTCCTTTAACAGCACGGTGTTCGGACCTTCATCTCTGAACTCCCTACGCCAGTCTCCC
ATGCAGACCATCCAAGAGAACAAGCCAGCTACCTTCTCTTCCATGTCACACTATGGTAACCAGACACTCC
AGGACCTGCTCACTTCGGACTCACTTAGCCACAGCGATGTCATGATGACACAGTCGGACCCCTTGATGTC
TCAGGCCAGCACCGCTGTGTCTGCCCAGAATTCCCGCCGGAACGTGATGCTTCGCAATGATCCGATGATG
TCCTTTGCTGCCCAGCCTAACCAGGGAAGTTTGGTCAATCAGAACTTGCTCCACCACCAGCACCAAACCC
AGGGCGCTCTTGGTGGCAGCCGTGCCTTGTC
